>Addgene plasmid #198508 | pAAV-CaMKIIa(0.4)-PdCO-mScarlet-WPRE | addgene full sequence | sequence record 390696 | Addgene NGS Result
GAACAGGAGAGCGCACGAGGGAGCTTCCAGGGGGAAACGCCTGGTATCTTTATAGTCCTGTCGGGTTTTG
CCACCTCTGACTTGAGCGTCGATTTTTGTGATGCTCGTCAGGGGGGCGGAGCCTATGGAAAAACGCCAGC
AACGCGGCCTTTTTACGGTTCCTGGCCTTTTGCTGGCCTTTTGCTCACATGTCCTGCAGGCAGCTGCGCG
CTCGCTCGCTCACTGAGGCCGCCCGGGCGTCGGGCGACCTTTGGTCGCCCGGCCTCAGTGAGCGAGCGAG
CGCGCAGAGAGGGAGTGGCCAACTCCATCACTAGGGGTTCCTGCGGCCGCACGCGTCTTGTGGACTAAGT
TTGTTCGCATCCCCTTCTCCAACCCCCTCAGTACATCACCCTGGGGGAACAGGGTCCACTTGCTCCTGGG
CCCACACAGTCCTGCAGTATTGTGTATATAAGGCCAGGGCAAAGAGGAGCAGGTTTTAAAGTGAAAGGCA
GGCAGGTGTTGGGGAGGCAGTTACCGGGGCAACGGGAACAGGGCGTTTCGGAGGTGGTTGCCATGGGGAC
CTGGATGCTGACGAAGGCTCGCGAGGCTGTGAGCAGCCACAGTGCCCTGCTCAGAAGCCCCAAGCTCGTC
AGTCAAGCCGGTTCTCCGTTTGCACTCAGGAGCACGGGCAGGCGAGTGGCCCCTAGTTCTGGGGGCAGCT
CTAGAGCGGTACCGGATCCGCCACCATGGACGGGGAGAACTTGACGATTCCAAATCCTGTCACCGAGTTG
ATGGATACCCCAATCAACAGCACGTATTTCCAAAACCTTAATGCGGAAACGGACGGCGGAAATCATTACA
TCTACAATGCCTTCACAGCCACCGATTACAACATTTGTGCAGCTTACCTTTTCTTCATTGCTTGTCTGGG
AGTCAGTCTCAACGTTTTGGTGTTGGTCCTCTTTATCAAAGACAGAAAGTTGAGGAGCCCCAATAACTTC
CTGTATGTAAGTCTCGCTCTCGGGGATCTGTTGGTTGCAGTTTTCGGCACCGCATTTAAGTTCATTATTA
CAGCTCGCAAAACCCTGTTGCGAGAAGAAGACGGTTTCTGCAAATGGTACGGCTTCATAACATACCTCGG
CGGGCTCGCGGCACTGATGACCCTGAGCGTTATTGCTTTTGTTCGTTGTCTGGCCGTGCTGCGTCTCGGC
TCCTTCACAGGTTTGACAACGCGGATGGGCGTGGCGGCGATGGCTTTCATTTGGATCTACTCCCTGGCAT
TCACACTCGCGCCTCTCCTTGGGTGGAATCACTACATACCGGAAGGTTTGGCCACTTGGTGTAGTATCGA
CTGGCTTTCCGATGAAACATCCGATAAGTCCTACGTGTTTGCTATTTTCATCTTCTGCTTTCTTGTCCCT
GTTCTCATTATCGTCGTGTCATACGGGCTGATCTACGATAAGGTTCGGAAGGTAGCGAAAACAGGCGGTT
CTGTTGCCAAAGCAGAACGCGAAGTACTGCGCATGACGCTGCTGATGGTTAGCCTGTTCATGCTTGCCTG
GAGTCCCTACGCTGTTATCTGCATGCTCGCTAGCTTCGGCCCTAAAGACCTGCTCCATCCAGTGGCCACA
GTGATTCCTGCCATGTTTGCAAAGTCTTCTACGATGTATAACCCTCTTATCTATGTGTTCATGAACAAAC
AATTCAGGCGGAGCCTTAAAGTTCTTCTCGGAATGGGAGTAGAGGACCTGAACTCCGAGAGTGAGAGAGC
AACTGGTGGTACAGCCACGAATCAAGTCGCCGCGACGACCGAGACTTCCCAGGTTGCTCCTGCTCCGCGA
GCCCGAGATCCAACCGGTAAGAGCAGGATCACCAGCGAGGGCGAGTACATCCCCCTGGACCAGATCGACA
TCAACGTGGTGATGGTGAGCAAGGGCGAGGCAGTGATCAAGGAGTTCATGCGGTTCAAGGTGCACATGGA
GGGCTCCATGAACGGCCACGAGTTCGAGATCGAGGGCGAGGGCGAGGGCCGCCCCTACGAGGGCACCCAG
ACCGCCAAGCTGAAGGTGACCAAGGGTGGCCCCCTGCCCTTCTCCTGGGACATCCTGTCCCCTCAGTTCA
TGTACGGCTCCAGGGCCTTCACCAAGCACCCCGCCGACATCCCCGACTACTATAAGCAGTCCTTCCCCGA
GGGCTTCAAGTGGGAGCGCGTGATGAACTTCGAGGACGGCGGCGCCGTGACCGTGACCCAGGACACCTCC
CTGGAGGACGGCACCCTGATCTACAAGGTGAAGCTCCGCGGCACCAACTTCCCTCCTGACGGCCCCGTAA
TGCAGAAGAAGACAATGGGCTGGGAAGCGTCCACCGAGCGGTTGTACCCCGAGGACGGCGTGCTGAAGGG
CGACATTAAGATGGCCCTGCGCCTGAAGGACGGCGGACGCTACCTGGCGGACTTCAAGACCACCTACAAG
GCCAAGAAGCCCGTGCAGATGCCCGGCGCCTACAACGTCGACCGCAAGTTGGACATCACCTCCCACAACG
AGGACTACACCGTGGTGGAACAGTACGAACGCTCCGAGGGCCGCCACTCCACCGGCGGCATGGACGAGCT
GTACAAGTTCTGCTACGAGAACGAGGTGTAACTAGAATTCAAGCTTAATCAACCTCTGGATTACAAAATT
TGTGAAAGATTGACTGATATTCTTAACTATGTTGCTCCTTTTACGCTGTGTGGATATGCTGCTTTAATGC
CTCTGTATCATGCTATTGCTTCCCGTATGGCTTTCGTTTTCTCCTCCTTGTATAAATCCTGGTTGCTGTC
TCTTTATGAGGAGTTGTGGCCCGTTGTCCGTCAACGTGGCGTGGTGTGCTCTGTGTTTGCTGACGCAACC
CCCACTGGCTGGGGCATTGCCACCACCTGTCAACTCCTTTCTGGGACTTTCGCTTTCCCCCTCCCGATCG
CCACGGCAGAACTCATCGCCGCCTGCCTTGCCCGCTGCTGGACAGGGGCTAGGTTGCTGGGCACTGATAA
TTCCGTGGTGTTGTCGGGGAAGCTGACGTCAGCGCTAATAAAATCGCTATCCATCGAAGATGGATGTGTG
TTGGTTTTTTGTGTGGGTAACCCACGTGCGGACCGAGCGGCCGCAGGAACCCCTAGTGATGGAGTTGGCC
ACTCCCTCTCTGCGCGCTCGCTCGCTCACTGAGGCCGGGCGACCAAAGGTCGCCCGACGCCCGGGCTTTG
CCCGGGCGGCCTCAGTGAGCGAGCGAGCGCGCAGCTGCCTGCAGGGGCGCCTGATGCGGTATTTTCTCCT
TACGCATCTGTGCGGTATTTCACACCGCATA
[95 nt withheld, positions 3322-3416]
T
[46 nt withheld, positions 3418-3463]
C
[141 nt withheld, positions 3465-3605]
CCTTTGACGTTGGAGTCCACGTTCTTT
[37 nt withheld, positions 3633-3669]
ACTCTATCTCGGGCTATTCTTTTGATTTATAAGGGATTTTGCCGATTTCGGTCTATTGGTTAAAAAATGA
GCTGATTTAACAAAAATTTAACGCGAATTTTAACAAAATATTAACGTTTACAATTTTATGGTGCACTCTC
AGTACAATCTGCTCTGATGCCGCATAGTTAAGCCAGCCCCGACACCCGCCAACACCCGCTGACGCGCCCT
GACGGGCTTGTCTGCTCCCGGCATCCGCTTACAGACAAGCTGTGACCGTCTCCGGGAGCTGCATGTGTCA
GAGGTTTTCACCGTCATCACCGAAACGCGCGAGACGAAAGGGCCTCGTGATACGCCTATTTTTATAGGTT
AATGTCATGATAATAATGGTTTCTTAGACGTCAGGTGGCACTTTTCGGGGAAATGTGCGCGGAACCCCTA
TTTGTTTATTTTTCTAAATACATTCAAATATGTATCCGCTCATGAGACAATAACCCTGATAAATGCTTCA
ATAATATTGAAAAAGGAAGAGTATGAGTATTCAACATTTCCGTGTCGCCCTTATTCCCTTTTTTGCGGCA
TTTTGCCTTCCTGTTTTTGCTCACCCAGAAACGCTGGTGAAAGTAAAAGATGCTGAAGATCAGTTGGGTG
CACGAGTGGGTTACATCGAACTGGATCTCAACAGCGGTAAGATCCTTGAGAGTTTTCGCCCCGAAGAACG
TTTTCCAATGATGAGCACTTTTAAAGTTCTGCTATGTGGCGCGGTATTATCCCGTATTGACGCCGGGCAA
GAGCAACTCGGTCGCCGCATACACTATTCTCAGAATGACTTGGTTGAGTACTCACCAGTCACAGAAAAGC
ATCTTACGGATGGCATGACAGTAAGAGAATTATGCAGTGCTGCCATAACCATGAGTGATAACACTGCGGC
CAACTTACTTCTGACAACGATCGGAGGACCGAAGGAGCTAACCGCTTTTTTGCACAACATGGGGGATCAT
GTAACTCGCCTTGATCGTTGGGAACCGGAGCTGAATGAAGCCATACCAAACGACGAGCGTGACACCACGA
TGCCTGTAGCAATGGCAACAACGTTGCGCAAACTATTAACTGGCGAACTACTTACTCTAGCTTCCCGGCA
ACAATTAATAGACTGGATGGAGGCGGATAAAGTTGCAGGACCACTTCTGCGCTCGGCCCTTCCGGCTGGC
TGGTTTATTGCTGATAAATCTGGAGCCGGTGAGCGTGGGTCTCGCGGTATCATTGCAGCACTGGGGCCAG
ATGGTAAGCCCTCCCGTATCGTAGTTATCTACACGACGGGGAGTCAGGCAACTATGGATGAACGAAATAG
ACAGATCGCTGAGATAGGTGCCTCACTGATTAAGCATTGGTAACTGTCAGACCAAGTTTACTCATATATA
CTTTAGATTGATTTAAAACTTCATTTTTAATTTAAAAGGATCTAGGTGAAGATCCTTTTTGATAATCTCA
TGACCAAAATCCCTTAACGTGAGTTTTCGTTCCACTGAGCGTCAGACCCCGTAGAAAAGATCAAAGGATC
TTCTTGAGATCCTTTTTTTCTGCGCGTAATCTGCTGCTTGCAAACAAAAAAACCACCGCTACCAGCGGTG
GTTTGTTTGCCGGATCAAGAGCTACCAACTCTTTTTCCGAAGGTAACTGGCTTCAGCAGAGCGCAGATAC
CAAATACTGTTCTTCTAGTGTAGCCGTAGTTAGGCCACCACTTCAAGAACTCTGTAGCACCGCCTACATA
CCTCGCTCTGCTAATCCTGTTACCAGTGGCTGCTGCCAGTGGCGATAAGTCGTGTCTTACCGGGTTGGAC
TCAAGACGATAGTTACCGGATAAGGCGCAGCGGTCGGGCTGAACGGGGGGTTCGTGCACACAGCCCAGCT
TGGAGCGAACGACCTACACCGAACTGAGATACCTACAGCGTGAGCTATGAGAAAGCGCCACGCTTCCCGA
AGGGAGAAAGGCGGACAGGTATCCGGTAAGCGGCAGGGTCG
Features (pLannotate 1.2.2; 15 found; start..end, strand, type, name):
    204..231     +  repeat_region  AAV2 ITR (fragment): inverted terminal repeat of adeno-associated virus serotype 2 inverted
    260..287     +  repeat_region  AAV2 ITR (fragment): inverted terminal repeat of adeno-associated virus serotype 2 inverted
    337..699     +  promoter       CaMKII promoter (fragment): promoter for the mouse calcium/calmodulin-dependent kinase II α subunit
   1839..1898    +  CDS            KCNJ2 (fragment): KCNJ2_HUMAN - Also known as IRK1. Experimental evidence at protein level: Swiss-Prot protein existence level 1. Probably participates in establishing action potential waveform and excitability of neuronal and muscle tissues. Inward rectifier potassium channels are characterized by a greater tendency to allow potassium to flow into the cell rather than out of it. Their voltage dependence is regulated by the concentration of extracellular potassium; as external potassium is raised, the voltage range of the channel opening shifts to more positive voltages. The inward rectification is mainly due t
   1902..2597    +  CDS            mScarlet: mScarlet is a basic (constitutively fluorescent) red fluorescent protein published in 2016, derived from synthetic construct. It has moderate acid sensitivity.
   2637..3040    +  misc_feature   WPRE: woodchuck hepatitis virus posttranscriptional regulatory element
   3047..3095    +  polyA_signal   poly(A) signal: synthetic polyadenylation signal
   3125..3265    +  repeat_region  AAV2 ITR: inverted terminal repeat of adeno-associated virus serotype 2 inverted
   3270..3321    -  misc_feature   bom (fragment): basis of mobility region from pBR322
   3340..3795    +  rep_origin     f1 ori (sequence partly withheld): f1 bacteriophage origin of replication; arrow indicates direction of (+) strand synthesis
   3796..3845    -  misc_feature   bom (fragment): basis of mobility region from pBR322
   3947..3982    -  CDS            rop (fragment): Rop protein, which maintains plasmids at low copy number; rop
   4077..4181    +  promoter       AmpR promoter: bla
   4182..5042    +  CDS            AmpR: β-lactamase; bla; confers resistance to ampicillin, carbenicillin, and related antibiotics
   5213..131     +  rep_origin     ori (across the origin): high-copy-number ColE1/pMB1/pBR322/pUC origin of replication
