[The description below was written by a language model from this plasmid's Addgene catalogue record and pLannotate feature annotations shown in this document.]
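Description:
pAAV-CaMKIIa(0.4)-PdCO-mScarlet-WPRE is an adeno-associated virus transfer plasmid for mammalian, and specifically neuronal, expression of an inhibitory optogenetic G-protein-coupled receptor. It is built on a pAAV backbone of about 5.7 kb. It carries a high-copy ColE1/pUC-type origin, an f1 phage origin, and a β-lactamase gene for ampicillin selection in bacteria. The expression cassette is flanked by AAV2 inverted terminal repeats, which allow it to be replicated and packaged into recombinant AAV particles when rep/cap and helper functions are supplied in trans. The automated annotation detects the right ITR in full but only short fragments of the left one. The record lists a recombination-deficient propagation strain, consistent with the usual instability of ITR sequences.

The payload is driven by a minimal 0.4 kb fragment of the mouse CaMKIIα promoter. This compact element is commonly used to bias expression toward excitatory neurons while saving AAV packaging capacity. It controls PdCO, the ciliary opsin of the annelid Platynereis dumerilii, in a synthetic version optimized for expression in mammalian neurons and for enhanced axonal membrane trafficking. The opsin coding region itself is not annotated in the feature table, but it presumably occupies the unannotated gap between the promoter and a short KCNJ2 (Kir2.1)-derived segment. That segment is probably a membrane trafficking signal of the kind often added to opsins. The record lists C-terminal Rho1D4 and mScarlet tags, with mScarlet fused in frame as a red fluorescent marker of expressing cells and their projections. A WPRE element and a synthetic polyadenylation signal follow to boost transcript stability and expression. According to the associated publication title, PdCO is a bistable inhibitory optoGPCR intended for multiplexed optogenetic control of neural circuits.
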