Addgene plasmid #198508: pAAV-CaMKIIa(0.4)-PdCO-mScarlet-WPRE
Purpose: Expresses optimized PdCO in frame with mScarlet under control of minimal CamKIIa promotor.
Depositing lab: Ofer Yizhar. Depositing organization: Weizmann Institute of Science. Publication: A bistable inhibitory optoGPCR for multiplexed optogenetic control of neural circuits. Wietek J, Nozownik A, Pulin M, Saraf-Sinik I, Matosevich N, Gowrishankar R, Gat A, Malan D, Brown BJ, Dine J, Imambocus BN, Levy R, Sauter K, Litvin A, Regev N, Subramaniam S, Abrera K, Summarli D, Goren EM, Mizrachi G, Bitton E, Benjamin A, Copits BA, Sasse P, Rost BR, Schmitz D, Bruchas MR, Soba P, Oren-Suissa M, Nir Y, Wiegert JS, Yizhar O. Nat Methods. 2024 May 29. doi: 10.1038/s41592-024-02285-8. PubMed 38811857.
Backbone
  Vector backbone: pAAV
  Backbone manufacturer: Invitrogen
  Backbone size w/o insert (bp): 3785
  Total vector size (bp): 5680
  Vector type: Mammalian Expression, AAV
Growth in bacteria
  Bacterial resistance: Ampicillin, 100 μg/mL
  Growth temperature: 30°C
  Growth strain: NEB Stable
  Copy number: High Copy
Gene/Insert
  Gene/Insert name: PdCO (alt name: Platynereis dumerilii Ciliary Opsin, optimized for mammalian neuron expression and enhanced axonal membrane trafficking)
  Species: Synthetic; Platynereis dumerilii
  Insert size (bp): 1896
  GenBank ID: AY692353.1
  Promoter: CaMKIIα minimal promotor (0.4kb)
  Tag / fusion protein: mScarlet (C terminal on insert); Rho1D4 (C terminal on insert)
  Cloning method: Restriction Enzyme; 5′ cloning site BamHI (not destroyed); 3′ cloning site HindIII (not destroyed)
  Sequencing primers: 5′ CaMKIIa_F (gtttcggaggtggttgccatg); 3′ WPRE_R (ACCACGGAATTATCAGTGCCCA)
Terms and licenses: Academic/Nonprofit Terms; Industry Terms: Not Available to Industry
Depositor comments: Please visit https://www.biorxiv.org/content/10.1101/2023.07.01.547328v1 for bioRxiv preprint.
How to cite: pAAV-CaMKIIa(0.4)-PdCO-mScarlet-WPRE was a gift from Ofer Yizhar (Addgene plasmid # 198508 ; http://n2t.net/addgene:198508 ; RRID:Addgene_198508)
